>Addgene plasmid #41114 | pOPINTF | depositor full sequence | sequence record 54667 | pOPINTF sequence 6824 bps
TCCTGCATCTTTTAATCAAATCCCAAGATGTGTATAAACGCGCCGGTATGTACAGGAAGAGGTTTATACT
AAACTGTTACATTGCAAACGTGGTTTCGTGTGCCAAGTGTGAAAACCGATGTTTAATCAAGGCTCTGACG
CATTTCTACAACCACGACTCCAAGTGTGTGGGTGAAGTCATGCATCTTTTAATCAAATCCCAAGATGTGT
ATAAACCACCAAACTGCCAAAAAATGAAAACTGTCGACAAGCTCTGTCCGTTTGCTGGCAACTGCAAGGG
TCTCAATCCTATTTGTAATTATTGAATAATAAAACAATTATAAATGTCAAATTTGTTTTTTATTAACGAT
ACAAACCAAACGCAACAAGAACATTTGTAGTATTATCTATAATTGAAAACGCGTAGTTATAATCGCTGAG
GTAATATTTAAAATCATTTTCAAATGATTCACAGTTAATTTGCGACAATATAATTTTATTTTCACATAAA
CTAGACGCCTTGTCGTCTTCTTCTTCGTATTCCTTCTCTTTTTCATTTTTCTCTTCATAAAAATTAACAT
AGTTATTATCGTATCCATATATGTATCTATCGTATAGAGTAAATTTTTTGTTGTCATAAATATATATGTC
TTTTTTAATGGGGTGTATAGTACCGCTGCGCATAGTTTTTCTGTAATTTACAACAGTGCTATTTTCTGGT
AGTTCTTCGGAGTGTGTTGCTTTAATTATTAAATTTATATAATCAATGAATTTGGGATCGTCGGTTTTGT
ACAATATGTTGCCGGCATAGTACGCAGCTTCTTCTAGTTCAATTACACCATTTTTTAGCAGCACCGGATT
AACATAACTTTCCAAAATGTTGTACGAACCGTTAAACAAAAACAGTTCACCTCCCTTTTCTATACTATTG
TCTGCGAGCAGTTGTTTGTTGTTAAAAATAACAGCCATTGTAATGAGACGCACAAACTAATATCACAAAC
TGGAAATGTCTATCAATATATAGTTGCTGATGGCCGGCCGTAATGAGACGCACAAACTAATATCACAAAC
TGGAAATGTCTATCAATATATAGTTGCTCTAGTTATTAATAGTAATCAATTACGGGGTCATTAGTTCATA
GCCCATATATGGAGTTCCGCGTTACATAACTTACGGTAAATGGCCCGCCTGGCTGACCGCCCAACGACCC
CCGCCCATTGACGTCAATAATGACGTATGTTCCCATAGTAACGCCAATAGGGACTTTCCATTGACGTCAA
TGGGTGGAGTATTTACGGTAAACTGCCCACTTGGCAGTACATCAAGTGTATCATATGCCAAGTACGCCCC
CTATTGACGTCAATGACGGTAAATGGCCCGCCTGGCATTATGCCCAGTACATGACCTTATGGGACTTTCC
TACTTGGCAGTACATCTACGTATTAGTCATCGCTATTACCATGCATGGTCGAGGTGAGCCCCACGTTCTG
CTTCACTCTCCCCATCTCCCCCCCCTCCCCACCCCCAATTTTGTATTTATTTATTTTTTAATTATTTTGT
GCAGCGATGGGGGCGGGGGGGGGGGGGGGGCGCGCGCCAGGCGGGGCGGGGCGGGGCGAGGGGCGGGGCG
GGGCGAGGCGGAGAGGTGCGGCGGCAGCCAATCAGAGCGGCGCGCTCCGAAAGTTTCCTTTTATGGCGAG
GCGGCGGCGGCGGCGGCCCTATAAAAAGCGAAGCGCGCGGCGGGCGGGAGTCGCTGCGCGCTGCCTTCGC
CCCGTGCCCCGCTCCGCCGCCGCCTCGCGCCGCCCGCCCCGGCTCTGACTGACCGCGTTACTCCCACAGG
TGAGCGGGCGGGACGGCCCTTCTCCTTCGGGCTGTAATTAGCGCTTGGTTTAATGACGGCTTGTTTCTTT
TCTGTGGCTGCGTGAAAGCCTTGAGGGGCTCCGGGAGGGCCCTTTGTGCGGGGGGAGCGGCTCGGGGCTG
TCCGCGGGGGGACGGCTGCCTTCGGGGGGGACGGGGCAGGGCGGGGTTCGGCTTCTGGCGTGTGACCGGC
GGCTCTAGAGCCTCTGCTAACCATGTTCATGCCTTCTTCTTTTTCCTACAGCTCCTGGGCAACGTGCTGG
TTATTGTGCTGTCTCATCATTTTGGCAAAGAATTGGATCGGACCGAAATTAATACGACTCACTATAGGGG
AATTGTGAGCGGATAACAATTCCCCGGAGTTAATCCGGGACCTTTAATTCAACCCAACACAATATATTAT
AGTTAAATAAGAATTATTATCAAATCATTTGTATATTAATTAAAATACTATACTGTAAATTACATTTTAT
TTACAATCAAAGGAGATATACCATGGCACACCATCACCACCATCAC
[1293 nt withheld, positions 2357-3649]
AGCAGCGGTCTGGAAGTTCTGTTTCAGGGTACCGTCGACCCGACTGGAAAGCGGGCAGTGAGCGCAACGC
AATTAATGTGAGTTAGCTCACTCATTAGGCACCCCAGGCTTTACACTTTATGCTTCCGGCTCGTATGTTG
TGTGGAATTGTGAGCGGATAACAATTTCACACAGGAAACAGCTATGACCATGATTACGGATTCACTGGCC
GTCGTTTTACAACGTCGTGACTGGGAAAACCCTGGCGTTACCCAACTTAATCGCCTTGCAGCACATCCCC
CTTTCGCCAGCTGGCGTAATAGCGAAGAGGCCCGCACCGATCGCCCTTCCCAACAGTTGCGCAGCCTGAA
TGGCGAATGGCGCCAAGCTTTCTAGACCAGTTTGTGATTAACCTCAGGTGCAGGCTGCCTATCAGAAGGT
GGTGGCTGGTGTGGCCAATGCCCTGGCTCACAAATACCACTGAGATCGATCTTTTTCCCTCTGCCAAAAA
TTATGGGGACATCATGAAGCCCCTTGAGCATCTGACTTCTGGCTAATAAAGGAAATTTATTTTCATTGCA
ATAGTGTGTTGGAATTTTTTGTGTCTCTCACTCGGAAGGACATATGGGAGGGCAAATCATTTAAAACATC
AGAATGAGTATTTGGTTTAGAGTTTGGCAACATATGCCCATATGTAACTAGCATAACCCCTTGGGGCCTC
TAAACGGGTCTTGAGGGGTTTTTTGCTGAAAGCATGCGGAGGAAATTCTCCTTGAAGTTTCCCTGGTGTT
CAAAGTAAAGGAGTTTGCACCAGACGCACCTCTGTTCACTGGTCCGGCGTATTAAAACACGATACATTGT
TATTAGTACATTTATTAAGCGCTAGATTCTGTGCGTTGTTGATTTACAGACAATTGTTGTACGTATTTTA
ATAATTCATTAAATTTATAATCTTTAGGGTGGTATGTTAGAGCGAAAATCAAATGATTTTCAGCGTCTTT
ATATCTGAATTTAAATATTAAATCCTCAATAGATTTGTAAAATAGGTTTCGATTAGTTTCAAACAAGGGT
TGTTTTTCCGAACCGATGGCTGGACTATCTAATGGATTTTCGCTCAACGCCACAAAACTTGCCAAATCTT
GTAGCAGCAATCTAGCTTTGTCGATATTCGTTTGTGTTTTGTTTTGTAATAAAGGTTCGACGTCGTTCAA
AATATTATGCGCTTTTGTATTTCTTTCATCACTGTCGTTAGTGTACAATTGACTCGACGTAAACACGTTA
AATAGAGCTTGGACATATTTAACATCGGGCGTGTTAGCTTTATTAGGCCGATTATCGTCGTCGTCCCAAC
CCTCGTCGTTAGAAGTTGCTTCCGAAGACGATTTTGCCATAGCCACACGACGCCTATTAATTGTGTCGGC
TAACACGTCCGCGATCAAATTTGTAGTTGAGCTTTTTGGAATTGCGATCGCATAACTTCGTATAGCATAC
ATTATACGAAGTTATAAGCTCGGAACGCTGCGCTCGGTCGTTCGGCTGCGGCGAGCGGTATCAGCTCACT
CAAAGGCGGTAATACGGTTATCCACAGAATCAGGGGATAACGCAGGAAAGAACATGTGAGCAAAAGGCCA
GCAAAAGGCCAGGAACCGTAAAAAGGCCGCGTTGCTGGCGTTTTTCCATAGGCTCCGCCCCCTGACGAGC
ATCACAAAAATCGACGCTCAAGTCAGAGGTGGCGAAACCCGACAGGACTATAAAGATACCAGGCGTTTCC
CCCTGGAAGCTCCCTCGTGCGCTCTCCTGTTCCGACCCTGCCGCTTACCGGATACCTGTCCGCCTTTCTC
CCTTCGGGAAGCGTGGCGCTTTCTCAATGCTCACGCTGTAGGTATCTCAGTTCGGTGTAGGTCGTTCGCT
CCAAGCTGGGCTGTGTGCACGAACCCCCCGTTCAGCCCGACCGCTGCGCCTTATCCGGTAACTATCGTCT
TGAGTCCAACCCGGTAAGACACGACTTATCGCCACTGGCAGCAGCCACTGGTAACAGGATTAGCAGAGCG
AGGTATGTAGGCGGTGCTACAGAGTTCTTGAAGTGGTGGCCTAACTACGGCTACACTAGAAGAACAGTAT
TTGGTATCTGCGCTCTGCTGAAGCCAGTTACCTTCGGAAAAAGAGTTGGTAGCTCTTGATCCGGCAAACA
AACCACCGCTGGTAGCGGTGGTTTTTTTGTTTGCAAGCAGCAGATTACGCGCAGAAAAAAAGGATCTCAA
GAAGATCCTTTGTTACCAATGCTTAATCAGTGAGGCACCTATCTCAGCGATCTGTCTATTTCGTTCATCC
ATAGTTGCCTGACTCCCCGTCGTGTAGATAACTACGATACGGGAGGGCTTACCATCTGGCCCCAGTGCTG
CAATGATACCGCGAGACCCACGCTCACCGGCTCCAGATTTATCAGCAATAAACCAGCCAGCCGGAAGGGC
CGAGCGCAGAAGTGGTCCTGCAACTTTATCCGCCTCCATCCAGTCTATTAATTGTTGCCGGGAAGCTAGA
GTAAGTAGTTCGCCAGTTAATAGTTTGCGCAACGTTGTTGCCATTGCTACAGGCATCGTGGTGTCACGCT
CGTCGTTTGGTATGGCTTCATTCAGCTCCGGTTCCCAACGATCAAGGCGAGTTACATGATCCCCCATGTT
GTGCAAAAAAGCGGTTAGCTCCTTCGGTCCTCCGATCGTTGTCAGAAGTAAGTTGGCCGCAGTGTTATCA
CTCATGGTTATGGCAGCACTGCATAATTCTCTTACTGTCATGCCATCCGTAAGATGCTTTTCTGTGACTG
GTGAGTACTCAACCAAGTCATTCTGAGAATAGTGTATGCGGCGACCGAGTTGCTCTTGCCCGGCGTCAAT
ACGGGATAATACCGCGCCACATAGCAGAACTTTAAAAGTGCTCATCATTGGAAAACGTTCTTCGGGGCGA
AAACTCTCAAGGATCTTACCGCTGTTGAGATCCAGTTCGATGTAACCCACTCGTGCACCCAACTGATCTT
CAGCATCTTTTACTTTCACCAGCGTTTCTGGGTGAGCAAAAACAGGAAGGCAAAATGCCGCAAAAAAGGG
AATAAGGGCGACACGGAAATGTTGAATACTCATACTCTTCCTTTTTCAATATTATTGAAGCATTTATCAG
GGTTATTGTCTCATGTCCGCGCGTT
Features (pLannotate 1.2.2; 23 found; start..end, strand, type, name):
      4..39      +  CDS            lef2 (fragment): baculovirus late expression factor 2
    181..1008    +  misc_recomb    baculovirus recombination region (lef2/ORF603): contains ORF603 and part of lef2
   1020..1078    +  misc_recomb    baculovirus recombination region (ORF603) (fragment): contains ORF603 and part of lef2
   1140..1443    +  enhancer       CMV enhancer: human cytomegalovirus immediate early enhancer
   1449..1726    +  promoter       chicken β-actin promoter: No description available
   1727..1862    +  intron         hybrid intron (fragment): hybrid between chicken β-actin (CBA) and minute virus of mice (MMV) introns (Gray et al., 2011)
   1951..2081    +  intron         chimeric intron (fragment): chimera between introns from chicken β-actin and rabbit β-globin
   2150..2168    +  promoter       T7 promoter: promoter for bacteriophage T7 RNA polymerase
   2169..2193    +  protein_bind   lac operator: The lac repressor binds to the lac operator to inhibit transcription in E. coli. This inhibition can be relieved by adding lactose or isopropyl-β-D-thiogalactopyranoside (IPTG). lac repressor encoded by lacI
   2209..2318    +  promoter       p10 promoter: baculovirus promoter for expression in insect cells
   2357..3649    +  CDS            Trigger Factor (sequence withheld): ribosome-associated chaperone from E. coli (Hoffmann et al., 2010)
   3723..3744    +  protein_bind   CAP binding site: CAP binding activates transcription in the presence of cAMP. E. coli catabolite activator protein
   3759..3789    +  promoter       lac promoter: promoter for the E. coli lac operon
   3797..3813    +  protein_bind   lac operator: The lac repressor binds to the lac operator to inhibit transcription in E. coli. This inhibition can be relieved by adding lactose or isopropyl-β-D-thiogalactopyranoside (IPTG). lac repressor encoded by lacI
   3833..4006    +  CDS            lacZα: LacZα fragment of β-galactosidase; lacZ fragment
   4041..4109    +  CDS            HBB (fragment): HBB_PONPY - Experimental evidence at transcript level: Swiss-Prot protein existence level 2. Involved in oxygen transport from the lung to the various peripheral tissues. From Pongo pygmaeus (Bornean orangutan).
   4184..4239    +  polyA_signal   β-globin poly(A) signal: rabbit β-globin polyadenylation signal (Gil and Proudfoot, 1987)
   4327..4374    +  terminator     T7 terminator: transcription terminator for bacteriophage T7 RNA polymerase
   4387..5092    +  misc_recomb    baculovirus recombination region (ORF1629): contains part of ORF1629
   5101..5134    +  protein_bind   loxP: Cre-mediated recombination occurs in the 8-bp core sequence (GCATACAT). Cre recombinase
   5302..5889    -  rep_origin     ori: high-copy-number ColE1/pMB1/pBR322/pUC origin of replication
   5902..6762    -  CDS            AmpR: β-lactamase; bla; confers resistance to ampicillin, carbenicillin, and related antibiotics
   6763..6814    -  promoter       AmpR promoter (fragment): bla
