[The description below was written by a language model from this plasmid's Addgene catalogue record and pLannotate feature annotations shown in this document.]
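Description:
pOPINTF is an empty expression backbone derived from the pTriEx2 vector and designed so that a single plasmid can drive protein production in E. coli, insect cells and mammalian cells. It is maintained in bacteria through a high-copy ColE1/pUC-type origin and selected with ampicillin via the β-lactamase gene. No gene of interest is present; inserts are introduced by ligation-independent cloning.

The expression region stacks three promoter systems upstream of one coding position. A CMV enhancer, chicken β-actin promoter and chimeric intron serve mammalian cells. A T7 promoter with an adjacent lac operator gives IPTG-regulated transcription in T7 polymerase-expressing E. coli. The baculovirus p10 promoter serves insect cells. Immediately downstream lies the coding sequence for E. coli Trigger Factor, a ribosome-associated chaperone. Its position suggests that it acts as an N-terminal fusion partner for the cloned target, presumably to aid solubility, although the record does not spell out the tag architecture or any protease cleavage site.

Following Trigger Factor is a lac promoter/operator and lacZα cassette with a CAP binding site. Its position is consistent with a stuffer that is displaced on insertion, which would allow blue/white screening. The unit ends with a rabbit β-globin polyadenylation signal and a T7 terminator.

The whole cassette is flanked by baculovirus recombination regions (lef2/ORF603 on one side, ORF1629 on the other), which permit transfer into a baculovirus genome by homologous recombination to generate recombinant virus. A single loxP site is also annotated next to the ORF1629 region. The associated publication concerns high-throughput construction and small-scale expression screening of multi-tag vectors in E. coli.
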