Addgene plasmid #41114: pOPINTF
Purpose: (Empty Backbone)
Depositing lab: Ray Owens. Depositing organization: University of Oxford. Publication: High throughput construction and small scale expression screening of multi-tag vectors in Escherichia coli. Bird LE. Methods. 2011 Sep;55(1):29-37. Epub 2011 Aug 10. 10.1016/j.ymeth.2011.08.002 PubMed 21856427.
Backbone
  Vector backbone: ptriex2
  Backbone manufacturer: Merck
  Vector type: Mammalian Expression, Bacterial Expression, Insect Expression
Growth in bacteria
  Bacterial resistance: Ampicillin, 100 μg/mL
  Growth temperature: 37°C
  Growth strain: DH5alpha
  Copy number: Unknown
Gene/Insert
  Cloning method: Ligation Independent Cloning
Terms and licenses: Academic/Nonprofit Terms; Industry Terms: Not Available to Industry
How to cite: pOPINTF was a gift from Ray Owens (Addgene plasmid # 41114 ; http://n2t.net/addgene:41114 ; RRID:Addgene_41114)
