>Addgene plasmid #41114 | pOPINTF | addgene partial sequence | sequence record 61257 | T7 5'-TAATACGACTCACTATAGGG-3'
ATCCGGGACCTTTAATTCAACCCAACACAATATATTATAGTTAAATAAGAATTATTATCAAATCATTTGT
ATATTAATTAAAATACTATACTGTAAATTACATTTTATTTACAATCAAAGGAGATATACCATGGCACACC
ATCACCACCATCAC
[134 nt withheld, positions 155-288]
A
[215 nt withheld, positions 290-504]
G
[137 nt withheld, positions 506-642]
A
[180 nt withheld, positions 644-823]
